Addgene plasmid #55885: mRuby-Vinculin-23
Purpose: Localization: Focal Adhesions, Excitation: 558, Emission: 605
Depositing lab: Michael Davidson. Depositing organization: Florida State University, Tallahassee.
Backbone
  Vector backbone: mRuby
  Backbone size w/o insert (bp): 4750
  Vector type: Mammalian Expression
  Selectable markers: Neomycin (select with G418)
Growth in bacteria
  Bacterial resistance: Kanamycin, 50 μg/mL
  Growth temperature: 37°C
  Growth strain: DH5alpha
  Copy number: High Copy
Gene/Insert
  Gene/Insert name: Vinculin (alt name: NM_003373.3)
  Species: H. sapiens (human)
  Entrez Gene: VCL (a.k.a. CMD1W, CMH15, HEL114, MV, MVCL, VINC)
  Promoter: CMV
  Tag / fusion protein: mRuby
  Cloning method: Unknown
  Sequencing primers: 5′ CMV-F; 3′ SV40pA-R
Terms and licenses: Academic/Nonprofit Terms; Industry Terms
Depositor comments: . Excitation = 558; Emission = 605
How to cite: mRuby-Vinculin-23 was a gift from Michael Davidson (Addgene plasmid # 55885 ; http://n2t.net/addgene:55885 ; RRID:Addgene_55885)
