[The description below was written by a language model from this plasmid's Addgene catalogue record.]
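Description:
mRuby-Vinculin-23 is a mammalian expression plasmid that produces human vinculin (VCL) fused to the red fluorescent protein mRuby, intended as a live-cell marker for focal adhesions. It is built on an mRuby fluorescent-protein vector backbone recorded as about 4.75 kb without the insert. The plasmid is maintained at high copy in E. coli under kanamycin selection. It also carries a neomycin resistance marker, so transfected mammalian cells can be selected with G418 to obtain stable lines. The record does not list the origin of replication or other backbone features, and no feature table is provided.

Expression of the fusion is driven by the CMV promoter, a strong constitutive promoter in most mammalian cell types. The use of an SV40 polyA reverse sequencing primer indicates that an SV40 polyadenylation signal lies downstream of the coding region. The position of the tag is not explicitly recorded. The construct name suggests that mRuby sits upstream of vinculin, and the "23" may denote a linker length, but neither point is confirmed by the record, and the cloning method is listed as unknown.

Vinculin is a cytoskeletal adaptor protein that links integrin-based adhesion complexes to actin, so the fusion concentrates at focal adhesions. There it can be imaged using the reported excitation maximum of 558 nm and emission maximum of 605 nm. Typical uses are fluorescence microscopy of adhesion structure, dynamics and turnover, including multicolour experiments alongside green or far-red labelled partners.
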