>Addgene plasmid #55885 | mRuby-Vinculin-23 | depositor partial sequence | sequence record 86791 | insert sequence
GCTACCGGTCGCCACCATGAACAGCCTGATCAAAGAAAACATGCGGATGAAGGTGGTGCTGGAAGGCAGC
GTGAACGGCCACCAGTTCAAGTGCACCGGCGAGGGCGAGGGCAACCCCTACATGGGCACCCAGACCATGC
GGATCAAAGTGATCGAGGGCGGACCTCTGCCCTTCGCCTTCGACATCCTGGCCACATCCTTCATGTACGG
CAGCCGGACCTTCATCAAGTACCCCAAGGGCATCCCCGATTTCTTCAAGCAGAGCTTCCCCGAGGGCTTC
ACCTGGGAGAGAGTGACCAGATACGAGGACGGCGGCGTGATCACCGTGATGCAGGACACCAGCCTGGAAG
ATGGCTGCCTGGTGTACCATGCCCAGGTCAGGGGCGTGAATTTTCCCAGCAACGGCGCCGTGATGCAGAA
GAAAACCAAGGGCTGGGAGCCCAACACCGAGATGATGTACCCCGCTGACGGCGGACTGAGAGGCTACACC
CACATGGCCCTGAAGGTGGACGGCGGAGGGCACCTGAGCTGCAGCTTCGTGACCACCTACCGATCCAAGA
AAACCGTGGGCAACATCAAGATGCCCGGCATCCACGCCGTGGACCACCGGCTGGAAAGGCTGGAAGAGTC
CGACAACGAGATGTTCGTGGTGCAGCGGGAGCACGCCGTGGCCAAGTTCGCCGGCCTGGGCGGAGGGTCC
GGACTCAGATCTCGAGCTCAAGCTTCGAATTCGGGAAACTCGAGAACAAAGCTTGAAAACGGCCGCATGC
CAGTGTTTCATACGCGCACGATCGAGAGCATCCTGGAGCCGGTGGCACAGCAGATCTCCCACCTGGTGAT
AATGCACGAGGAGGGCGAGGTGGACGGCAAAGCCATTCCTGACCTCACCGCGCCCGTGGCCGCCGTGCAG
GCGGCCGTCAGCAACCTCGTCCGGGTTGGAAAAGAGACTGTTCAAACCACTGAGGATCAGATTTTGAAGA
GAGATATGCCACCAGCATTTATTAAGGTTGAGAATGCTTGCACCAAGCTTGTCCAGGCAGCTCAGATGCT
TCAGTCAGACCCTTACTCAGTGCCTGCTCGAGATTATCTAATTGATGGGTCAAGGGGCATCCTCTCTGGA
ACATCAGACCTGCTCCTTACCTTCGATGAGGCTGAGGTCCGTAAAATTATTAGAGTTTGCAAAGGAATTT
TGGAATATCTTACAGTGGCAGAGGTGGTGGAGACTATGGAAGATTTGGTCACTTACACAAAGAATCTTGG
GCCAGGAATGACTAAGATGGCCAAGATGATTGACGAGAGACAGCAGGAGCTCACTCACCAGGAGCACCGA
GTGATGTTGGTGAACTCGATGAACACCGTGAAAGAGTTGCTGCCAGTTCTCATTTCAGCTATGAAGATTT
TTGTAACAACTAAAAACTCAAAAAACCAAGGCATAGAGGAAGCTTTAAAAAATCGCAATTTTACTGTAGA
AAAAATGAGTGCTGAAATTAATGAGATAATTCGTGTGTTACAACTCACCTCTTGGGATGAAGATGCCTGG
GCCAGCAAGGACACTGAAGCCATGAAGAGAGCATTGGCCTCCATAGACTCCAAACTGAACCAGGCCAAAG
GTTGGCTCCGTGACCCTAGTGCCTCCCCAGGGGATGCTGGTGAGCAGGCCATCAGACAGATCTTAGATGA
AGCTGGAAAAGTTGGTGAACTCTGTGCAGGCAAAGAACGCAGGGAGATTCTGGGAACTTGCAAAATGCTA
GGGCAGATGACTGATCAAGTGGCTGACCTCCGTGCCAGAGGACAAGGATCCTCACCGGTGGCCATGCAGA
AAGCTCAGCAGGTATCTCAGGGTCTGGATGTGCTCACAGCAAAAGTGGAAAATGCAGCTCGCAAGCTGGA
AGCCATGACCAACTCAAAGCAGAGCATTGCAAAGAAGATCGATGCTGCTCAGAACTGGCTTGCAGATCCA
AATGGTGGACCGGAAGGAGAAGAGCAGATTCGAGGTGCTTTGGCTGAAGCTCGGAAAATAGCAGAATTAT
GTGATGATCCTAAAGAAAGAGATGACATTCTACGTTCCCTTGGGGAAATATCTGCTCTGACTTCTAAATT
AGCAGATCTACGAAGACAGGGGAAAGGAGATTCTCCAGAGGCTCGAGCCTTGGCCAAACAGGTGGCCACG
GCCCTGCAGAACCTGCAGACCAAAACCAACCGGGCTGTGGCCAACAGCAGACCGGCCAAAGCAGCTGTAC
ACCTTGAGGGCAAGATTGAGCAAGCACAGCGGTGGATTGATAATCCCACAGTGGATGACCGTGGAGTCGG
TCAGGCTGCCATCCGGGGGCTTGTGGCCGAAGGGCATCGTCTGGCTAATGTTATGATGGGGCCTTATCGG
CAAGATCTTCTCGCCAAGTGTGACCGAGTGGACCAGCTGACAGCCCAGCTGGCTGACCTGGCTGCCAGAG
GGGAAGGGGAGAGTCCTCAGGCACGAGCACTTGCATCTCAGCTCCAAGACTCCTTAAAGGATCTAAAAGC
TCGGATGCAGGAGGCCATGACTCAGGAAGTGTCAGATGTTTTCAGCGATACCACAACTCCCATCAAGCTG
TTGGCAGTGGCAGCCACGGCGCCTCCTGATGCGCCTAACAGGGAAGAGGTATTTGATGAGAGGGCAGCTA
ACTTTGAAAACCATTCAGGAAAGCTTGGTGCTACGGCCGAGAAGGCGGCTGCGGTTGGTACTGCTAATAA
ATCAACAGTGGAAGGCATTCAGGCCTCAGTGAAGACGGCCCGAGAACTCACACCCCAGGTGGTCTCGGCT
GCTCGTATCTTACTTAGGAACCCTGGAAATCAAGCTGCTTATGAACATTTTGAGACCATGAAGAACCAGT
GGATCGATAATGTTGAAAAAATGACAGGGCTGGTGGACGAAGCCATTGATACCAAATCTCTGTTGGATGC
TTCAGAAGAAGCAATTAAAAAAGACCTGGACAAGTGCAAGGTAGCTATGGCCAACATTCAGCCTCAGATG
CTGGTTGCTGGGGCAACCAGTATTGCTCGTCGGGCCAACCGGATCCTGCTGGTGGCTAAGAGGGAGGTGG
AGAATTCCGAGGATCCCAAGTTCCGTGAGGCTGTGAAAGCTGCCTCTGATGAATTGAGCAAAACCATCTC
CCCGATGGTGATGGATGCAAAAGCTGTGGCTGGAAACATTTCCGACCCTGGACTGCAAAAGAGCTTCCTG
GACTCAGGATATCGGATCCTGGGAGCTGTGGCCAAGGTCAGAGAAGCCTTCCAACCTCAGGAGCCTGACT
TCCCGCCGCCTCCACCAGACCTTGAACAACTCCGACTAACAGATGAGCTTGCTCCTCCCAAACCACCTCT
GCCTGAAGGTGAGGTCCCTCCACCTAGGCCTCCACCACCAGAGGAAAAGGATGAAGAGTTCCCTGAGCAG
AAGGCCGGGGAGGTGATTAACCAGCCAATGATGATGGCTGCCAGACAGCTCCATGATGAAGCTCGCAAAT
GGTCCAGCAAGGGCAATGACATCATTGCAGCAGCCAAGCGCATGGCTCTGCTGATGGCTGAGATGTCTCG
GCTGGTAAGAGGGGGCAGTGGTACCAAGCGGGCACTCATTCAGTGTGCCAAGGACATCGCCAAGGCCTCA
GATGAGGTGACTCGGTTGGCCAAGGAGGTTGCCAAGCAGTGCACAGATAAACGGATTAGAACCAACCTCT
TACAGGTATGTGAGCGAATCCCAACCATAAGCACCCAGCTCAAAATCCTGTCCACAGTGAAGGCCACCAT
GCTGGGCCGGACCAACATCAGTGATGAGGAGTCTGAGCAGGCCACAGAGATGCTGGTTCACAATGCCCAG
AACCTCATGCAGTCTGTGAAGGAGACTGTGCGGGAAGCTGAAGCTGCTTCAATCAAAATTCGAACAGATG
CTGGATTTACACTGCGCTGGGTTAGAAAGACTCCCTGGTACCAGTAGGCGGCCGCGACTCTAGATCATAA
TCAGCCATACCAC
