>Addgene plasmid #55885 | mRuby-Vinculin-23 | addgene partial sequence | sequence record 119168 | mRuby-F 5'-GTGACCACCTACCGATCCAA-3'
GGCATCCACGCCGTGGACCACCGGCTGGAAAGGCTGGAAGAGTCCGACAACGAGATGTTCGTGGTGCAGC
GGGAGCACGCCGTGGCCAAGTTCGCCGGCCTGGGCGGAGGGTCCGGACTCAGATCTCGAGCTCAAGCTTC
GAATTCGGGAAACTCGAGAACAAAGCTTGAAAACGGCCGCATGCCAGTGTTTCATACGCGCACGATCGAG
AGCATCCTGGAGCCGGTGGCACAGCAGATCTCCCACCTGGTGATAATGCACGAGGAGGGCGAGGTGGACG
GCAAAGCCATTCCTGACCTCACCGCGCCCGTGGCCGCCGTGCAGGCGGCCGTCAGCAACCTCGTCCGGGT
TGGAAAAGAGACTGTTCAAACCACTGAGGATCAGATTTTGAAGAGAGATATGCCACCAGCATTTATTAAG
GTTGAGAATGCTTGCACCAAGCTTGTCCAGGCAGCTCAGATGCTTCAGTCAGACCCTTACTCAGTGCCTG
CTCGAGATTATCTAATTGATGGGTCAAGGGGCATCCTCTCTGGAACATCAGACCTGCTCCTTACCTTCGA
TGAGGCTGAGGTCCGTAAAATTATTAGAGTTTGCAAAGGAATTTTGGAATATCTTACAGTGGCAGAGGTG
GTGGAGACTATGGAAGATTTGGTCACTTACACAAAGAATCTTGGGCCAGGAATGACTAAGATGGCCAAGA
TGATTGACGAGAGACAGCAGGAGCTCACTCACCAGGAGCACCGAGTGATGTTGGTGAACTCGATGAACAC
CGTGAAAGAGTTGC
